Addgene plasmid #63021: Or13a-Gal4
Purpose: To express Gal4 in the pattern of the Drosophila melanogaster odorant receptor Or13a, using the promoter sequences of the gene cloned 5' of Gal4
Depositing lab: Leslie Vosshall. Depositing organization: Rockefeller University. Publication: Genetic and functional subdivision of the Drosophila antennal lobe. Fishilevich E, Vosshall LB. Curr Biol. 2005 Sep 6;15(17):1548-53. 10.1016/j.cub.2005.07.066 PubMed 16139209.
Backbone
  Vector backbone: pCasperAUG-Gal4-X
  Backbone manufacturer: Leslie Vosshall Lab
  Backbone size w/o insert (bp): 12000
  Vector type: Insect Expression
Growth in bacteria
  Bacterial resistance: Ampicillin, 100 μg/mL
  Growth temperature: 37°C
  Growth strain: DH5alpha
  Copy number: Unknown
Gene/Insert
  Gene/Insert name: Drosophila melanogaster Or13a promoter
  Species: D. melanogaster (fly)
  Insert size (bp): 8199
  Tag / fusion protein: Drosophila ADH (aa's 1-18) fused to Yeast Gal4 (aa's 1-881) (C terminal on backbone)
  Cloning method: Restriction Enzyme; 5′ cloning site NotI (not destroyed); 3′ cloning site NotI (not destroyed)
  Sequencing primers: 5′ pCasper-F 5'-gggttttattaacttacat-3'; 3′ GAL4Nterm-R 5'-tcagatgtgccctagtcagc-3'
Terms and licenses: Academic/Nonprofit Terms; Industry Terms: Not Available to Industry
How to cite: Or13a-Gal4 was a gift from Leslie Vosshall (Addgene plasmid # 63021 ; http://n2t.net/addgene:63021 ; RRID:Addgene_63021)
