[The description below was written by a language model from this plasmid's Addgene catalogue record.]
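Description:
Or13a-Gal4 is an insect expression construct built on the pCasperAUG-Gal4-X backbone (about 12 kb without insert) and designed to drive the yeast transcription factor Gal4 in the expression pattern of the Drosophila melanogaster odorant receptor gene Or13a. It is propagated in E. coli under ampicillin selection; the record lists its copy number as unknown and does not name its origin of replication. The pCasper name suggests a P-element-based fly transformation vector, a family that typically carries a mini-white eye-colour marker for identifying transgenic flies. However, no feature table is provided, so these elements cannot be confirmed for this plasmid.

The insert is an approximately 8.2 kb fragment of D. melanogaster genomic sequence containing the Or13a promoter region, cloned into a NotI site that is retained on both sides. Because the same enzyme flanks both ends, the fragment could in principle have inserted in either direction; the stated design places it 5' of Gal4. The backbone supplies the coding sequence: the first 18 amino acids of Drosophila ADH fused to yeast Gal4 residues 1-881. The "AUG" in the vector name suggests that the ADH leader contributes the translation start, so the cloned regulatory DNA only needs to direct transcription.

In use, the construct serves as the driver half of the binary Gal4/UAS system. Flies carrying it should produce Gal4 in Or13a-expressing olfactory sensory neurons, and crossing them to UAS-reporter or UAS-effector lines allows those neurons to be labelled or manipulated. The associated work concerned the genetic and functional organisation of the Drosophila antennal lobe, consistent with use for mapping the projections of specific receptor neuron classes.
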