>Addgene plasmid #63021 | Or13a-Gal4 | addgene partial sequence | sequence record 132331 | GAL4Nterm-R 5'-tcagatgtgccctagtcagc-3'
GGGAGAGTAGCGACACTCCCAGTTGTTCTTCAGACACTTGGCGCACTTCGGTTTTTCTTTGGAGCACTTG
AGCTTTTTAAGTCGGCAAATATCGCATGCTTGTTCGATAGAAGACAGAAGCTTGATATCGCCTCCCAGAC
CGGCAACGAAAATCACGTTCTTGTTGGTCAAAGTAAACGACATGGTGACTTCTTTTTTGCTTTAGCAGGC
TCTTTCGATCCCCGGGAATTGGTCGACTCTAGCGGTACCGTACCCTAGAGGATCGCTCGAGGTTTAAACA
GATCTGCATGCTCTAGAGGATCCAGATCCACTAGTGGCCTATGCGGCCGCGGGAATTCGATTGACTATTT
GATAAATGCCACAGCACTAGGTACATCTTAAGGCACTTCTTTCCTTTATAGCTTACCAACTGCGCCCTAA
AATTACCACTTTTTTAATCATTTACCCTAATTGCACAGTAAATATTTTAGAAAGCGTTTGCACACAAGGC
ATATACTTACCACCTCATTAAGTGCCGAATATGAAATTTTGATCAAACGCATTTTCCAAGGAGGTGTGTG
CCTGTGAAATCCATTAAACTATACTACTTGTGTGTATTTTAATTTTGCTTTATTTTGAAGAACAAAGTGC
GTTTTGCTCTCGAAAAATAAACAGGTAAACAGGTGCACATATTTCAATTTTGTTTTCAATTTAATATATT
CAAATTAAAAAGCAAAACTAAAAGTATAAACATGCAACCTGCGCCTGAAATCCGTAACACTTTTAGATAT
ATATATTTTTTTTTTTCAATTTCTTATACATATTATTTCATTGTAATTTTCCATGATTTTCCATTTATGT
ATGGTTGGCTAACAATGCGGTCTGTATTTATTTTTAGGCTTTCATTCGCCCAAACTTCATTTCGAAACCA
GTTAATTTAAATCAGGTCACTGCTAGCTGGGCGTAAGAAGGATATAGCTTCATTCAATTAGACGACGGG
