>Addgene plasmid #63021 | Or13a-Gal4 | addgene partial sequence | sequence record 132343 | pCasper-F 5'-gggttttattaacttacat-3'
GGGGATCAGATCCGCGGCCGCGAATTCACTAGTGATTAAAGCGTAGGAATTCTAAAACTCTACAGCAACC
ACAATTTAATATTGTCATAGATTTAATTAATAATCGCTTGCGCATTTACAACAAATTAGTTTTAATTAAT
GAATCAATGAATATTCTGCATAAAATGAAATTGCATTTCAGTTGTGCAACAATTATCCCTTGTCAATTGT
GCAGCAAAAGCAATTTGTAAAATGTCATGTTCAACTTGATGTCAATTTTTTTCTTTTTTGCGCAGCAAAT
AATTTCGTTTGAAATGAATGAAATAATGTTGCAATGATTTAATTAATCTGCTCAAACATTGTTTTATCGC
AGCGGCCAGAGGACCAGAGAGAGAGTTTTGCATGATTTAAATACTTATGCGGTTGATTGGTAAATCTATT
TCACTTATGTATGTATGTATGTATGTATGTATTGGACACTCGGATTCCATAAAGTTGTTATGATTAATTC
AATAATTTACTCACCCCCTGCAGATGTGACGAAAACGCACAGCTGAGCAATGATGAGGATTAAATTGGCG
ATATTTATCCACATGACGGCGGCTGCAATATTGTGATTAAAAGTGAAGTTGTCGAATCCAGCCCCACTTC
TAAGTCTTAGTTTTCTCTCCTAATTCCTTGCGTTAATAATTTATAGAAAACTGCCTTCATATGGTACTTA
AAACTATATGTTTGCATTAGTTAACTTCCCTCCAGTAGTATCAGTATCTCAGTATCAGTAGCAATTTCAG
TATCTATATCTGTATTCTGTATGCTGTATCCTGTATCCTGTATTCTGTATTCTGTATTCTGTATGCTGTA
TCCTGTGCTATATTGAATTGATTTGCAGTTCTAAACCATAACGAGAATGGGAATTCGCTCCACCGCTTCA
ACCGGACATTCTCCAATTCAATTTCAGTTTTAATATCATGCTCATTTGGATCGAGCTGGGTAACTGGGTT
CTGCTGGATGTCTGTGGCAGTGGTTT
